>Addgene plasmid #56265 | mIFP12-ZO1-C-14 | depositor partial sequence | sequence record 87169 | insert sequence
GTCAGCTAGTGACGTCAGATCCGCTAGCGCTACCGGTCGCCACCATGTCGGTACCGCTGACTACCTCAGC
ATTCGGCCACGCGTTTCTGGCTAACTGTGAACGCGAGCAGATCCACCTGGCGGGCTCCATTCAGCCGCAC
GGTATCCTGCTGGCTGTGAAAGAGCCGGACAACGTGGTGATCCAGGCTTCTATTAACGCTGCGGAGTTCC
TGAACACCAACTCTGTTGTTGGCCGTCCGCTGCGTGACCTGGGCGGCGATCTGCCTTTGCAGATCCTGCC
GCACCTGAACGGCCCGCTGCACCTGGCTCCGATGACCCTGCGTTGTACCGTGGGTTCTCCGCCGCGTCGT
GTGGACTGTACCATTCATCGTCCGTCTAACGGCGGCCTGATCGTAGAACTGGAACCAGCAACCAAGACCA
CTAACATTGCGCCGGCTCTGGACGGTGCGTTTCATCGTATCACTTCTTCATCCTCCCTGATGGGCCTGTG
TGACGAAACCGCGACTATTATCCGTGAGATTACTGGCTACGACCGTGTGATGGTAGTACGTTTCGATGAA
GAGGGTAATGGCGAAATTCTGTCCGAACGTCGTCGTGCGGACCTGGAAGCGTTCCTGGGTAACCGCTACC
CGGCGTCTACTATTCCGCAGATCGCTCGTCGCCTGTACGAACATAACCGTGTTCGCCTGCTGGTAGATGT
GAACTATACTCCGGTTCCGCTACAGCCGCGCATCAGCCCGCTGAACGGTCGTGATCTGGATATGTCCCTG
TCTTGCCTGCGCTCTATGTCCCCGATCCACCAGAAATACATGCAGGACATGGGCGTTGGCGCGACCCTGG
TTTGCTCTCTGATGGTGTCTGGTCGTCTGTGGGGTCTGATCGCTTGCCACCACTACGAACCGCGCTTCGT
TCCGTTCCACATTCGCGCTGCTGGCGAAGCGCTGGCGGAAACTTGTGCGATCCGCATCGCGACGCTGGAG
AGCTTTGCACAGTCTCAGTCCAAAGGTGGCGGAGCGCGGCGAGCGTGCGAGTTCCGAGTGCTGGGAGCGC
AGCGAGCGAGCTCGTGAGAACAGCTATATGGAACAACATACAGTGACGCTCCAGGCTCCTGCATTTGATT
TGTATGCATATCTGTTGACGGATAATTCCTCAATTTCGAGTGGCACGTCATTGGAATTCATGCTGAGAGA
ACGCTGAGTACGCCTACGGATATGTACCGGATTGCAAGTGTTTTTAC
