>Addgene plasmid #56265 | mIFP12-ZO1-C-14 | depositor partial sequence | sequence record 87170 | insert sequence 2
CTTTAAGGCCTTGAAGAAAGTGAGATTATTCGATCAGCGTTCCATCTGACCTGATGAGTCGGAATAGGCT
CTGGCACACATGCTGCCAGCATTCTTCTCGAGCTTGCAAGGCAGGTTCATCTCCAGATCCATCAATTTTC
TAGTAATCTCCAAGGGAAAGCTTCTGAGCTGATGTGTGGATAGATCATTTGGCGAGAAACGCTATGATCC
ATCAGTCACTCCCCCTCCTCCTCCATGCCCTCGCAGTATGCCCAGCCATCTCAGCCTGTCACCAGCGCGT
CTCTCCACATACATTCTAAGGGAGCACATGGTGAAGGTAATTCAGTGTCATTGGATTTTCAGAATTCCTT
AGTGTCCAAACCAGACCCACCTCCATCTCAGAATAAGCCAGCAACTTTCAGACCACCAAACCGAGAAGAT
ACTGCTCAGGCAGCTTTCTATCCCCAGAAAAGTTTTCCAGATAAAGCCCCAGTTAATGGAACTGAACAGA
CTCAGAAAACAGTCACTCCAGCATACAATCGATTCACACCAAAACCATATACAAGTTCTGCCCGACCATT
TGAACGCAAGTTTGAAAGTCCTAAATTCAATCACAATCTTCTGCCAAGTGAAACTGCACATAAACCTGAC
TTGTCTTCAAAAACTCCCACTTCTCCAAAAACTCTTGTGAAATCGCACAGTTTGGCACAGCCTCCTGAGT
TTGACAGTGGAGTTGAAACTTTCTCTATCCATGCAGAGAAGCCTAAATATCAAATAAATAATATCAGCAC
AGTGCCTAAAGCTATTCCTGTGAGTCCTTCAGCTGTGGAAGAGGATGAAGATGAAGATGGTCATACTGTG
GTGGCCACAGCCCGAGGCATATTTAACAGCAATGGGGGCGTGCTGAGTTCCATAGAAACTGGTGTTAGTA
TAATTATCCCTCAAGGAGCCATTCCCGAAGGAGTTGAGCAGGAAATCTATTTCAAGGTCTGCCGGGACAA
CAGCATCCTTCCACCTTTAGATAAAGAGAAAGGTGAAACACTGCTGAGTCCTTTGGTGATGTGTGGTCCC
CATGGCCTCAAGTTCCTGAAGCCTGTGGAGCTGCGCTTACCACACTGTGATCCTAAAACCTGGCAAAACA
AGTGTCTTCCCGGAGATCCAAATTATCTCGTTGGAGCAAACTGTGTTTCTGTCCTTATTGACCACTTTTA
AGGATCCACCGGATCTAGATAACTGATCATAATCAGCCATACCACATTGTAGAAGTAGGCAC
