>Addgene plasmid #56265 | mIFP12-ZO1-C-14 | addgene partial sequence | sequence record 139828 | mIFP-F 5'-TGTCTTGCCTGCGCTCTATG-3'
GGCGTTGGCGCGACCCTGGTTTGCTCTCTGATGGTGTCTGGTCGTCTGTGGGGTCTGATCGCTTGCCACC
ACTACGAACCGCGCTTCGTTCCGTTCCACATTCGCGCTGCTGGCGAAGCGCTGGCGGAAACTTGTGCGAT
CCGCATCGCGACGCTGGAGAGCTTTGCACAGTCTCAGTCCAAAGGTGGCGGAAGCGGCGGCGGAAGCGGT
GGCGGAAGTTCCGGAAGTGCTGGGAGCGCAAGCGGAAGCGGAGGCTCCGGTGAGGAAACAGCTATATGGG
AACAACATACAGTGACGCTTCACAGGGCTCCTGGATTTGGATTTGGAATTGCAATATCTGGTGGACGA
