[The description below was written by a language model from this plasmid's Addgene catalogue record.]
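Description:
mIFP12-ZO1-C-14 is a mammalian expression plasmid built on the mIFP12-C1 backbone (about 4.75 kb without insert), a C1-style fusion vector in which the fluorescent protein is encoded upstream of the cloning site so that it ends up at the N terminus of the protein of interest. The plasmid is maintained at high copy in E. coli under kanamycin selection and carries a neomycin resistance marker that permits G418 selection of stably transfected mammalian cells. No feature table accompanies the record, so the origin of replication, the exact polyadenylation signal and the linker are not explicitly documented. The listed 3′ sequencing primer suggests an SV40 polyA downstream of the fusion, and the "14" in the name may refer to a linker length, but the record does not say so.

The payload is human ZO1 (TJP1, zonula occludens-1), a scaffolding protein of tight junctions, expressed from the CMV promoter as an mIFP12–ZO1 fusion. mIFP is a naturally monomeric infrared fluorescent protein, with excitation recorded at 683 nm and emission at 704 nm. Its monomeric character makes it suited to protein tagging, since it is less likely to cause aggregation or mislocalization of the fusion partner. The stated purpose is tight junction localization: transfected cells should display infrared labeling of cell–cell junctions where ZO1 accumulates. The construct therefore serves as a far-red/infrared tight junction marker for live- or fixed-cell imaging, spectrally separable from common green and red reporters in multicolor experiments. It also demonstrates how the tag performs in a fusion. The cloning method is listed as unknown.
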