Addgene plasmid #56265: mIFP12-ZO1-C-14
Purpose: Localization: Tight Junctions, Excitation: 683, Emission: 704
Depositing lab: Michael Davidson. Depositing organization: Florida State University, Tallahassee. Publication: A naturally monomeric infrared fluorescent protein for protein labeling in vivo. Yu D, Baird MA, Allen JR, Howe ES, Klassen MP, Reade A, Makhijani K, Song Y, Liu S, Murthy Z, Zhang SQ, Weiner OD, Kornberg TB, Jan YN, Davidson MW, Shu X. Nat Methods. 2015 Aug;12(8):763-765. doi: 10.1038/nmeth.3447. Epub 2015 Jun 22. PubMed 26098020.
Backbone
  Vector backbone: mIFP12-C1
  Backbone size w/o insert (bp): 4750
  Vector type: Mammalian Expression
  Selectable markers: Neomycin (select with G418)
Growth in bacteria
  Bacterial resistance: Kanamycin, 50 μg/mL
  Growth temperature: 37°C
  Growth strain: DH5alpha
  Copy number: High Copy
Gene/Insert
  Gene/Insert name: ZO1 (alt name: NM_003257.1)
  Species: H. sapiens (human)
  Entrez Gene: TJP1 (a.k.a. ZO-1)
  Promoter: CMV
  Tag / fusion protein: mIFP12 (N terminal on backbone)
  Cloning method: Unknown
  Sequencing primers: 5′ CMV-F; 3′ SV40pA-R
Terms and licenses: Academic/Nonprofit Terms; Industry Terms
Depositor comments: . Excitation = 683; Emission = 704
How to cite: mIFP12-ZO1-C-14 was a gift from Michael Davidson (Addgene plasmid # 56265 ; http://n2t.net/addgene:56265 ; RRID:Addgene_56265)
